>Addgene plasmid #212455 | pTwist-SARS-CoV-2 Spike-deltaC18 XBB.1.16 F456L | addgene full sequence | sequence record 432786 | Addgene NGS Result
CATGTTTGTGTTCCTCGTTCTCCTGCCCCTCGTTTCTTCCCAATGCGTGAACCTCATAACTAGAACGCAG
TCTTACACGAACTCTTTTACTCGTGGAGTATACTATCCCGATAAAGTCTTTAGGTCCAGTGTCCTTCATT
CTACTCAAGACCTTTTCCTGCCATTCTTCTCAAATGTCACCTGGTTCCATGCTATCCACGTTTCTGGCAC
CAACGGAACTAAACGATTTGATAATCCCGCCTTGCCATTTAACGATGGCGTATACTTTGCCTCAACGGAG
AAGTCCAACATTATCCGGGGATGGATATTTGGCACCACCCTGGACTCCAAGACACAGTCTCTCCTCATTG
TGAACAACGCCACCAATGTCGTCATCAAAGTCTGTGAATTTCAATTTTGTAACGATCCCTTTCTCGATGT
TTATCAGAAGAATAACAAGTCTTGGATGGAGTCAGAGTTCCGCGTTTACAGTTCCGCTAACAACTGTACT
TTTGAGTACGTTTCCCAACCATTTCTCATGGATCTTGTAGGGAAGGAAGGCAACTTCAAGAATCTCCGCG
AATTTGTGTTTAAGAATATAGACGGCTACTTCAAAATTTATAGCAAGCATACCCCGATAAATCTGGAGCG
GGATCTCCCTCAAGGCTTCTCCGCGTTGGAACCCCTCGTGGACTTGCCGATTGGCATCAACATCACCCGG
TTCCAAACCCTTCTTGCCCTTCATCGAAGCTACCTCACGCCTGTCGACAGTAGTAGTGGTTGGACAGCGG
GCGCAGCAGCCTACTATGTGGGATATTTGCAACCACGCACCTTTCTTCTCAAATATAACGAAAACGGAAC
AATTACCGATGCCGTAGACTGTGCCCTCGATCCCCTGTCCGAAACTAAATGCACACTCAAGTCCTTCACA
GTTGAGAAAGGCATATACCAAACCAGTAACTTCCGCGTCCAACCCACCGAATCCATTGTTCGATTCCCTA
ACATCACCAATTTGTGTCCTTTCCATGAAGTATTTAATGCCACTACATTTGCATCAGTTTATGCCTGGAA
TCGCAAGCGAATATCAAATTGTGTTGCAGATTATAGTGTCATCTATAATTTCGCACCATTCTTCGCTTTT
AAGTGTTATGGGGTCAGCCCTACGAAATTGAATGACTTGTGTTTTACCAACGTTTACGCAGATTCTTTCG
TCATACGCGGCAACGAAGTCAGCCAGATTGCACCGGGGCAAACCGGAAATATAGCAGACTATAATTATAA
GTTGCCGGATGACTTCACCGGCTGCGTTATAGCATGGAACTCCAATAAGCTCGATTCAAAACCCAGCGGC
AACTATAATTATCTTTACCGCCTGTTACGCAAGTCAAAGCTGAAGCCCTTTGAACGTGACATCTCCACCG
AAATTTATCAAGCTGGCAACAGACCATGTAATGGAGTGGCAGGGCCTAACTGTTATTCTCCCCTTCAATC
ATACGGATTTCGACCAACATATGGGGTGGGCCATCAACCATATCGGGTGGTAGTCTTGAGCTTTGAGCTG
CTCCACGCACCGGCTACAGTTTGCGGACCGAAGAAAAGCACTAACCTGGTGAAGAATAAATGTGTGAACT
TCAACTTTAATGGGCTCACCGGAACAGGGGTGCTGACAGAATCAAACAAGAAATTTCTCCCTTTTCAACA
ATTTGGTAGAGACATTGCCGATACCACAGATGCCGTCCGCGATCCGCAAACACTGGAAATCCTCGATATA
ACACCCTGTAGCTTCGGCGGGGTCAGCGTGATAACTCCCGGAACGAACACATCCAACCAAGTGGCTGTCC
TGTATCAAGGTGTCAACTGTACCGAAGTCCCTGTGGCGATACACGCCGACCAACTGACACCCACCTGGAG
AGTCTACTCAACAGGTTCCAATGTCTTTCAAACTAGAGCGGGTTGTCTCATTGGCGCTGAGTATGTCAAT
AATTCATACGAATGTGATATTCCTATTGGGGCAGGAATCTGTGCGTCTTATCAAACTCAAACGAAATCAC
ACCGGCGCGCTCGCTCAGTAGCCAGCCAGTCCATAATCGCCTATACCATGAGTCTCGGGGCTGAGAACTC
CGTGGCTTATTCAAACAATTCCATCGCAATCCCAACTAACTTTACCATTAGCGTTACCACGGAAATCTTG
CCCGTCAGCATGACTAAGACGAGCGTAGACTGTACGATGTATATCTGTGGGGATTCCACCGAGTGTAGCA
ACCTCTTGCTTCAATACGGGTCTTTCTGTACTCAACTCAAACGAGCATTGACCGGAATTGCGGTCGAACA
AGACAAGAATACCCAAGAGGTGTTCGCACAAGTAAAGCAAATATACAAAACGCCGCCAATCAAATATTTT
GGCGGGTTTAATTTTAGCCAAATACTGCCAGACCCATCTAAGCCTTCAAAACGCAGCTTTATCGAGGATC
TGCTGTTCAACAAAGTTACGTTGGCTGACGCGGGTTTCATTAAGCAGTATGGGGATTGTTTGGGAGACAT
TGCGGCCCGCGACCTTATCTGTGCTCAAAAATTCAATGGGTTGACAGTTCTGCCCCCTCTGCTCACTGAT
GAGATGATTGCACAGTATACATCAGCATTGTTGGCAGGAACCATTACATCCGGCTGGACTTTTGGCGCGG
GTGCGGCCCTTCAAATACCTTTCGCTATGCAAATGGCTTACAGATTCAATGGGATTGGTGTCACGCAAAA
TGTATTGTATGAAAATCAGAAGCTGATCGCTAATCAATTTAACAGCGCGATTGGCAAGATCCAAGATTCA
CTGTCAAGCACAGCGTCCGCCCTCGGCAAACTCCAAGATGTTGTGAATCATAACGCCCAGGCCCTGAATA
CCCTCGTGAAGCAACTGAGTTCTAAATTCGGCGCAATCTCCAGCGTCCTCAACGACATATTGTCCAGACT
TGATAAGGTGGAAGCCGAGGTGCAAATTGATCGGCTCATCACAGGCAGGCTCCAGTCACTCCAAACTTAT
GTGACACAACAGTTGATCCGGGCTGCTGAGATACGAGCAAGCGCCAACCTGGCCGCCACTAAAATGTCAG
AGTGCGTGCTCGGGCAGTCCAAACGGGTTGACTTTTGTGGCAAGGGCTATCACTTGATGTCCTTCCCCCA
ATCCGCCCCACATGGAGTGGTCTTTCTCCACGTCACTTATGTCCCTGCTCAAGAGAAGAACTTTACGACA
GCTCCAGCAATCTGTCACGATGGCAAAGCGCACTTTCCCAGGGAAGGCGTTTTCGTCAGTAATGGCACGC
ATTGGTTTGTGACCCAAAGGAATTTCTATGAACCCCAAATCATAACCACTGACAATACATTTGTCTCAGG
CAACTGTGATGTGGTCATTGGGATCGTGAACAACACGGTATATGATCCCCTGCAACCCGAGTTGGATAGC
TTCAAAGAGGAATTGGATAAATACTTTAAGAATCATACTTCACCCGATGTTGATCTCGGGGACATATCAG
GAATAAATGCAAGTGTCGTCAACATTCAGAAAGAGATTGATCGCCTTAATGAGGTCGCCAAGAACTTGAA
TGAATCTTTGATCGACTTGCAAGAACTGGGCAAATACGAACAATATATTAAATGGCCCTGGTACATTTGG
TTGGGCTTTATCGCCGGACTTATAGCTATCGTTATGGTCACAATTATGTTGTGCTGTATGACTAGCTGTT
GTTCCTGCTTGAAAGGATGTTGCAGTTGCGGATCTTGTTGTAAATAAAGGATCCTCTAGAAGTTGTCTCC
TCCTGCACTGACTGACTGATACAATCGATTTCTGGATCCGCAGGCCTAATCAACCTCTGGATTACAAAAT
TTGTGAAAGATTGACTGGTATTCTTAACTATGTTGCTCCTTTTACGCTATGTGGATACGCTGCTTTAATG
CCTTTGTATCATGCTATTGCTTCCCGTATGGCTTTCATTTTCTCCTCCTTGTATAAATCCTGGTTGCTGT
CTCTTTATGAGGAGTTGTGGCCCGTTGTCAGGCAACGTGGCGTGGTGTGCACTGTGTTTGCTGACGCAAC
CCCCACTGGTTGGGGCATTGCCACCACCTGTCAGCTCCTTTCCGGGACTTTCGCTTTCCCCCTCCCTATT
GCCACGGCGGAACTCATCGCCGCCTGCCTTGCCCGCTGCTGGACAGGGGCTCGGCTGTTGGGCACTGACA
ATTCCGTGGTGTTGTCGGGGAAGCTGACGTCCTTTCCATGGCTGCTCGCCTGTGTTGCCACCTGGATTCT
GCGCGGGACGTCCTTCTGCTACGTCCCTTCGGCCCTCAATCCAGCGGACCTTCCTTCCCGCGGCCTGCTG
CCGGCTCTGCGGCCTCTTCCGCGTCTTCGCCTTCGCCCTCAGACGAGTCGGATCTCCCTTTGGGCCGCCT
CCCCGCCTGTCTAGCTTGACTGACTGAGATACAGCGTACCTTCAGCTCACAGACATGATAAGATACATTG
ATGAGTTTGGACAAACCACAACTAGAATGCAGTGAAAAAAATGCTTTATTTGTGAAATTTGTGATGCTAT
TGCTTTATTTGTAACCATTATAAGCTGCAATAAACAAGTTAACAACAACAATTGCATTCATTTTATGTTT
CAGGTTCAGGGGGAGGTGTGGGAGGTTTTTTAAAGCAAGTAAAACCTCTACAAATGTGGTATTGGCCCAT
CTCTATCGGTATCGTAGCATAACCCCTTGGGGCCTCTAAACGGGTCTTGAGGGGTTTTTTGTGCCCCTCG
GGCCGGATTGCTATCTACCGGCATTGGCGCAGAAAAAAATGCCTGATGCGACGCTGCGCGTCTTATACTC
CCACATATGCCAGATTCAGCAACGGATACGGCTTCCCCAACTTGCCCACTTCCATACGTGTCCTCCTTAC
CAGAAATTTATCCTTAAGGTCGTCAGCTATCCTGCAGGCGATCTCTCGATTTCGATCAAGACATTCCTTT
AATGGTCTTTTCTGGACACCACTAGGGGTCAGAAGTAGTTCATCAAACTTTCTTCCCTCCCTAATCTCAT
TGGTTACCTTGGGCTATCGAAACTTAATTAAGCGATCTGCATCTCAATTAGTCAGCAACCATAGTCCCGC
CCCTAACTCCGCCCATCCCGCCCCTAACTCCGCCCAGTTCCGCCCATTCTCCGCCCCATCGCTGACTAAT
TTTTTTTATTTATGCAGAGGCCGAGGCCGCCTCGGCCTCTGAGCTATTCCAGAAGTAGTGAGGAGGCTTT
TTTGGAGGCCTAGGCTTTTGCAAAGGAGGTAGCCAACATGATTGAACAAGATGGATTGCACGCAGGTTCT
CCCGCCGCTTGGGTGGAGAGGCTATTCGGCTATGACTGGGCACAACAGACAATCGGCTGCTCTGATGCCG
CCGTGTTCCGGCTGTCAGCGCAGGGGCGCCCGGTTCTTTTTGTCAAGACCGACCTGTCCGGTGCCCTGAA
TGAACTCCAGGACGAGGCAGCGCGGCTATCGTGGCTGGCCACGACGGGCGTTCCTTGCGCAGCTGTGCTC
GACGTTGTCACTGAAGCGGGAAGGGACTGGCTGCTATTGGGCGAAGTGCCGGGGCAGGATCTCCTGTCAT
CTCACCTTGCTCCTGCCGAGAAAGTATCCATCATGGCTGATGCAATGCGGCGGCTGCATACGCTTGATCC
GGCTACCTGCCCATTCGACCACCAAGCGAAACATCGCATCGAGCGAGCACGTACTCGGATGGAAGCCGGT
CTTGTCGATCAGGATGATCTGGACGAAGAGCATCAGGGGCTCGCGCCAGCCGAACTGTTCGCCAGGCTCA
AGGCGCGGATGCCCGACGGCGAGGATCTCGTCGTGACCCACGGCGATGCCTGCTTGCCGAATATCATGGT
GGAAAATGGCCGCTTTTCTGGATTCATCGACTGTGGCCGGCTGGGTGTGGCGGACCGCTATCAGGACATA
GCGTTGGCTACCCGTGATATTGCTGAAGAGCTTGGCGGCGAATGGGCTGACCGCTTCCTCGTGCTTTACG
GTATCGCCGCTCCCGATTCGCAGCGCATCGCCTTCTATCGCCTTCTTGACGAGTTCTTCTAGTATGTAAG
CCCTGTGCCTTCTAGTTGCCAGCCATCTGTTGTTTGCCCCTCCCCCGTGCCTTCCTTGACCCTGGAAGGT
GCCACTCCCACTGTCCTTTCCTAATAAAATGAGGAAATTGCATCGCATTGTCTGAGTAGGTGTCATTCTA
TTCTGGGGGGTGGGGTGGGGCAGGACAGCAAGGGGGAGGATTGGGAAGACAATAGCAGGCATGCTGGGGA
TGCGGTGGGCTCTATGGTTAATTAACCAGTCAAGTCAGCTACTTGGCGAGATCGACTTGTCTGGGTTTCG
ACTACGCTCAGAATTGCGTCAGTCAAGTTCGATCTGGTCCTTGCTATTGCACCCGTTCTCCGATTACGAG
TTTCATTTAAATCATGTGAGCAAAAGGCCAGCAAAAGGCCAGGAACCGTAAAAAGGCCGCGTTGCTGGCG
TTTTTCCATAGGCTCCGCCCCCCTGACGAGCATCACAAAAATCGACGCTCAAGTCAGAGGTGGCGAAACC
CGACAGGACTATAAAGATACCAGGCGTTTCCCCCTGGAAGCTCCCTCGTGCGCTCTCCTGTTCCGACCCT
GCCGCTTACCGGATACCTGTCCGCCTTTCTCCCTTCGGGAAGCGTGGCGCTTTCTCATAGCTCACGCTGT
AGGTATCTCAGTTCGGTGTAGGTCGTTCGCTCCAAGCTGGGCTGTGTGCACGAACCCCCCGTTCAGCCCG
ACCGCTGCGCCTTATCCGGTAACTATCGTCTTGAGTCCAACCCGGTAAGACACGACTTATCGCCACTGGC
AGCAGCCACTGGTAACAGGATTAGCAGAGCGAGGTATGTAGGCGGTGCTACAGAGTTCTTGAAGTGGTGG
CCTAACTACGGCTACACTAGAAGAACAGTATTTGGTATCTGCGCTCTGCTGAAGCCAGTTACCTTCGGAA
AAAGAGTTGGTAGCTCTTGATCCGGCAAACAAACCACCGCTGGTAGCGGTGGTTTTTTTGTTTGCAAGCA
GCAGATTACGCGCAGAAAAAAAGGATCTCAAGAAGATCCTTTGATCTTTTCTACGGGGTCTGACGCTCAG
TGGAACGAAAACTCACGTTAAGGGATTTTGGTCATGAGATTATCAAAAAGGATCTTCACCTAGATCCTTT
TAAATTAAAAATGAAGTTTTAAATCAATCTAAAGTATATATGAGTAAACTTGGTCTGACAGTTACCAATG
CTTAATCAGTGAGGCACCTATCTCAGCGATCTGTCTATTTCGTTCATCCATAGTTGCATTTAAATTTCCG
AACTCTCCAAGGCCCTCGTCGGAAAATCTTCAAACCTTTCGTCCGATCCATCTTGCAGGCTACCTCTCGA
ACGAACTATCGCAAGTCTCTTGGCCGGCCTTGCGCCTTGGCTATTGCTTGGCAGCGCCTATCGCCAGGTA
TTACTCCAATCCCGAATATCCGAGATCGGGATCACCCGAGAGAAGTTCAACCTACATCCTCAATCCCGAT
CTATCCGAGATCCGAGGAATATCGAAATCGGGGCGCGCCTGGTGTACCGAGAACGATCCTCTCAGTGCGA
GTCTCGACGATCCATATCGTTGCTTGGCAGTCAGCCAGTCGGAATCCAGCTTGGGACCCAGGAAGTCCAA
TCGTCAGATATTGTACTCAAGCCTGGTCACGGCAGCGTACCGATCTGTTTAAACCTAGATATTGATAGTC
TGATCGGTCAACGTATAATCGAGTCCTAGCTTTTGCAAACATCTATCAAGAGACAGGATCAGCAGGAGGC
TTTCGCATGAGTATTCAACATTTCCGTGTCGCCCTTATTCCCTTTTTTGCGGCATTTTGCCTTCCTGTTT
TTGCTCACCCAGAAACGCTGGTGAAAGTAAAAGATGCTGAAGATCAGTTGGGTGCGCGAGTGGGTTACAT
CGAACTGGATCTCAACAGCGGTAAGATCCTTGAGAGTTTTCGCCCCGAAGAACGCTTTCCAATGATGAGC
ACTTTTAAAGTTCTGCTATGTGGCGCGGTATTATCCCGTATTGACGCCGGGCAAGAGCAACTCGGTCGCC
GCATACACTATTCTCAGAATGACTTGGTTGAGTATTCACCAGTCACAGAAAAGCATCTTACGGATGGCAT
GACAGTAAGAGAATTATGCAGTGCTGCCATAACCATGAGTGATAACACTGCGGCCAACTTACTTCTGACA
ACGATTGGAGGACCGAAGGAGCTAACCGCTTTTTTGCACAACATGGGGGATCATGTAACTCGCCTTGATC
GTTGGGAACCGGAGCTGAATGAAGCCATACCAAACGACGAGCGTGACACCACGATGCCTGTAGCAATGGC
AACAACCTTGCGTAAACTATTAACTGGCGAACTACTTACTCTAGCTTCCCGGCAACAGTTGATAGACTGG
ATGGAGGCGGATAAAGTTGCAGGACCACTTCTGCGCTCGGCCCTTCCGGCTGGCTGGTTTATTGCTGATA
AATCTGGAGCCGGTGAGCGTGGGTCTCGCGGTATCATTGCAGCACTGGGGCCAGATGGTAAGCCCTCCCG
TATCGTAGTTATCTACACGACGGGGAGTCAGGCAACTATGGATGAACGAAATAGACAGATCGCTGAGATA
GGTGCCTCACTGATTAAGCATTGGTAACCGATTCTAGGTGCATTGGCGCAGAAAAAAATGCCTGATGCGA
CGCTGCGCGTCTTATACTCCCACATATGCCAGATTCAGCAACGGATACGGCTTCCCCAACTTGCCCACTT
CCATACGTGTCCTCCTTACCAGAAATTTATCCTTAAGATCCCGAATCGTTTAAACTCGACTCTGGCTCTA
TCGAATCTCCGTCGTTTCGAGCTTACGCGAACAGCCGTGGCGCTCATTTGCTCGTCGGGCATCGAATCTC
GTCAGCTATCGTCAGCTTACCTTTTTGGCAGCGATCGCGGCTCCCGACATCTTGGACCATTAGCTCCACA
GGTATCTTCTTCCCTCTAGTGGTCATAACAGCAGCTTCAGCTACCTCTCAATTCAAAAAACCCCTCAAGA
CCCGTTTAGAGGCCCCAAGGGGTTATGCTATCAATCGTTGCGTTACACACACAAAAAACCAACACACATC
CATCTTCGATGGATAGCGATTTTATTATCTAACTGCTGATCGAGTGTAGCCAGATCTAGTAATCAATTAC
GGGGTCATTAGTTCATAGCCCATATATGGAGTTCCGCGTTACATAACTTACGGTAAATGGCCCGCCTGGC
TGACCGCCCAACGACCCCCGCCCATTGACGTCAATAATGACGTATGTTCCCATAGTAACGCCAATAGGGA
CTTTCCATTGACGTCAATGGGTGGAGTATTTACGGTAAACTGCCCACTTGGCAGTACATCAAGTGTATCA
TATGCCAAGTACGCCCCCTATTGACGTCAATGACGGTAAATGGCCCGCCTGGCATTATGCCCAGTACATG
ACCTTATGGGACTTTCCTACTTGGCAGTACATCTACGTATTAGTCATCGCTATTACCATGCTGATGCGGT
TTTGGCAGTACATCAATGGGCGTGGATAGCGGTTTGACTCACGGGGATTTCCAAGTCTCCACCCCATTGA
CGTCAATGGGAGTTTGTTTTGGCACCAAAATCAACGGGACTTTCCAAAATGTCGTAACAACTCCGCCCCA
TTGACGCAAATGGGCGGTAGGCGTGTACGGTGGGAGGTCTATATAAGCAGAGCTGGTTTAGTGAACCGTC
AGATCGCCTGGAGACGCCATCCACGCTGTTTTGACCTCCATAGAAGACACCGGGACCGATCCAGCCTCCC
CTCGAAGCTTACATGTGGTACCGAGCTCGGATCCTGAGAACTTCAGGGTGAGTCTATGGGACCCTTGATG
TTTTCTTTCCCCTTCTTTTCTATGGTTAAGTTCATGTCATAGGAAGGGGAGAAGTAACAGGGTACACATA
TTGACCAAATCAGGGTAATTTTGCATTTGTAATTTTAAAAAATGCTTTCTTCTTTTAATATACTTTTTTG
TTTATCTTATTTCTAATACTTTCCCTAATCTCTTTCTTTCAGGGCAATAATGATACAATGTATCATGCCT
CTTTGCACCATTCTAAAGAATAACAGTGATAATTTCTGGGTTAAGGCAATAGCAATATTTCTGCATATAA
ATATTTCTGCATATAAATTGTAACTGATGTAAGAGGTTTCATATTGCTAATAGCAGCTACAATCCAGCTA
CCATTCTGCTTTTATTTTATGGTTGGGATAAGGCTGGATTATTCTGAGTCCAAGCTAGGCCCTTTTGCTA
ATCATGTTCATACCTCTTATCTTCCTCCCACAGCTCCTGGGCAACGTGCTGGTCTGTGTGCTGGCCCATC
ACTTTGGCAAAGGCGGCCGC
Features (pLannotate 1.2.2; 21 found; start..end, strand, type, name):
      2..3754    +  CDS            S: SPIKE_SARS2 - Experimental evidence at protein level: Swiss-Prot protein existence level 1. [Spike glycoprotein]: May down-regulate host tetherin (BST2) by lysosomal degradation, thereby counteracting its antiviral activity. From Severe acute respiratory syndrome coronavirus 2 (2019-nCoV) (SARS-CoV-2).
   3828..4416    +  misc_feature   WPRE: woodchuck hepatitis virus posttranscriptional regulatory element
   4469..4590    -  polyA_signal   SV40 poly(A) signal: SV40 polyadenylation signal
   4613..4682    -  CDS            large T antigen (fragment): large T antigen from SV40 (simian virus 40)
   4705..4751    +  terminator     T7 terminator: transcription terminator for bacteriophage T7 RNA polymerase
   4781..4917    +  terminator     rrnG terminator: transcription terminator from the E. coli ribosomal RNA rrnG operon (Albrechtsen et al., 1991)
   4962..5033    +  misc_feature   3' β-globin insulator: insulator downstream of the human β-globin locus (Farrell et al., 2002)
   5078..5274    +  promoter       SV40 promoter: SV40 early promoter
   5288..6079    +  CDS            neo: KKA2_KLEPN - Also known as kan, nptII. Experimental evidence at protein level: Swiss-Prot protein existence level 1. Resistance to kanamycin, neomycin, paromomycin, ribostamycin, butirosin and gentamicin B. From Klebsiella pneumoniae.
   6093..6317    +  polyA_signal   bGH poly(A) signal: bovine growth hormone polyadenylation signal
   6513..7101    -  rep_origin     ori: high-copy-number ColE1/pMB1/pBR322/pUC origin of replication
   7273..7337    -  CDS            bla(M) (fragment): β-lactamase lacking the signal sequence; bla(M); allows cytosolic expression of β-lactamase
   7847..8707    +  CDS            AmpR: β-lactamase; bla; confers resistance to ampicillin, carbenicillin, and related antibiotics
   8720..8856    +  terminator     rrnG terminator: transcription terminator from the E. coli ribosomal RNA rrnG operon (Albrechtsen et al., 1991)
   9008..9079    +  misc_feature   5' β-globin insulator: insulator upstream of the human β-globin locus (Farrell et al., 2002)
   9084..9130    -  terminator     T7 terminator: transcription terminator for bacteriophage T7 RNA polymerase
   9148..9196    -  polyA_signal   poly(A) signal: synthetic polyadenylation signal
   9277..9580    +  enhancer       CMV enhancer: human cytomegalovirus immediate early enhancer
   9653..9670    -  promoter       CMV promoter (fragment): human cytomegalovirus (CMV) immediate early promoter
   9733..9784    +  promoter       CMVd2 promoter: truncated human cytomegalovirus (CMV) immediate early promoter that yields moderately reduced expression relative to the full-length promoter
   9918..10393   +  intron         β-globin intron: internally truncated intron from human β-globin
