[The description below was written by a language model from this plasmid's Addgene catalogue record and pLannotate feature annotations shown in this document.]
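Description:
pTwist-SARS-CoV-2 Spike-deltaC18 XBB.1.16 F456L is a mammalian expression plasmid of about 10.4 kb, built on the Twist pTwist-CMV-BetaGlobin-WPRE-Neo backbone, that supplies a variant SARS-CoV-2 spike glycoprotein for pseudovirus production. It is maintained in E. coli through a high-copy ColE1/pUC-type origin and selected with ampicillin (AmpR/β-lactamase). A separate SV40 early promoter–neo–bGH poly(A) cassette provides G418/neomycin selection in mammalian cells if stable expression is wanted.

The payload is a spike open reading frame carrying the XBB.1.16 lineage mutation set, an extensive list of substitutions and small deletions across the N-terminal domain, receptor-binding domain and S2, with the additional receptor-binding domain change F456L. The "deltaC18" in the name indicates removal of the last 18 residues of the cytoplasmic tail, a truncation commonly used to improve spike incorporation into lentiviral or other pseudotyped particles. The catalogue entry lists the promoter as CAG, but the annotated features show a CMV enhancer with CMV promoter elements followed by a truncated human β-globin intron, which matches the backbone name. The record does not resolve this discrepancy. Downstream of the coding sequence, a WPRE boosts transcript stability and expression, and an SV40 polyadenylation signal ends the transcript. β-globin insulator elements, bacterial rrnG and T7 terminators and a synthetic poly(A) signal flank the cassettes to limit read-through and interference between units.

In use, the plasmid is co-transfected with packaging and reporter constructs to make spike-pseudotyped particles. In the associated study, these served to measure how evolving variants escape neutralising antibodies elicited by mRNA vaccination.
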