Addgene plasmid #212455: pTwist-SARS-CoV-2 Spike-deltaC18 XBB.1.16 F456L
Purpose: Encodes SARS-CoV-2 variant XBB.1.16 Spike F456L for pseudovirus production
Depositing lab: Alejandro Balazs. Depositing organization: Massachusetts General Hospital. Publication: Ongoing evolution of SARS-CoV-2 drives escape from mRNA vaccine-induced humoral immunity. Roederer AL, Cao Y, Denis KS, Sheehan ML, Li CJ, Lam EC, Gregory DJ, Poznansky MC, Iafrate AJ, Canaday DH, Gravenstein S, Garcia-Beltran WF, Balazs AB. medRxiv [Preprint]. 2024 Mar 7:2024.03.05.24303815. doi: 10.1101/2024.03.05.24303815. PubMed 38496628.
Backbone
  Vector backbone: pTwist-CMV-BetaGlobin-WPRE-Neo
  Backbone manufacturer: Twist
  Vector type: Mammalian Expression
Growth in bacteria
  Bacterial resistance: Ampicillin, 100 μg/mL
  Growth temperature: 37°C
  Growth strain: DH5alpha
  Copy number: High Copy
Gene/Insert
  Gene/Insert name: SARS-CoV-2 Spike XBB.1.16 F456L
  Species: Severe acute respiratory syndrome coronavirus 2
  Mutation: See Depositor Comments.
  Entrez Gene: S (a.k.a. GU280_gp02, spike glycoprotein)
  Promoter: CAG
  Cloning method: Ligation Independent Cloning
Terms and licenses: Academic/Nonprofit Terms; Industry Terms: Not Available to Industry
Depositor comments: Relevant mutations: F456L, T19I , deltaL24P25P26 , A27S , V83A , G142D , deltaY144 , H146Q , E180V , Q183E , V213E , G252V , G339H , R346T , L368I , S371F , S373P , S375F , T376A , D405N , R408S , K417N , N440K , V445P , G446S , N460K , S477N , T478R , E484A , F486P , F490S , Q498R , N501Y , Y505H , D614G , H655Y , N679K , P681H , N764K , D796Y , Q954H , N969K Please visit https://www.medrxiv.org/content/10.1101/2024.03.05.24303815v1 for medRxiv preprint.
How to cite: pTwist-SARS-CoV-2 Spike-deltaC18 XBB.1.16 F456L was a gift from Alejandro Balazs (Addgene plasmid # 212455 ; http://n2t.net/addgene:212455 ; RRID:Addgene_212455)
